Addgene plasmid #74166: pCDNA3-HA-human MYCN-V421D
Purpose: Mammalian expression of human MycN-VD mutant
Depositing lab: Martine Roussel. Depositing organization: St. Jude Children's Research Hospital. Publication: The Interaction of Myc with Miz1 Defines Medulloblastoma Subgroup Identity. Vo BT, Wolf E, Kawauchi D, Gebhardt A, Rehg JE, Finkelstein D, Walz S, Murphy BL, Youn YH, Han YG, Eilers M, Roussel MF. Cancer Cell. 2016 Jan 11;29(1):5-16. doi: 10.1016/j.ccell.2015.12.003. PubMed 26766587.
Backbone
  Vector backbone: pCDNA3
  Backbone manufacturer: Invitrogen
  Backbone size w/o insert (bp): 5440
  Vector type: Mammalian Expression
Growth in bacteria
  Bacterial resistance: Ampicillin, 100 μg/mL
  Growth temperature: 37°C
  Growth strain: DH5alpha
  Copy number: High Copy
Gene/Insert
  Gene/Insert name: MycN
  Species: H. sapiens (human)
  Mutation: V421D
  Entrez Gene: MYCN (a.k.a. FGLDS1, MODED, MPAPA, MYCNsORF, MYCNsPEP, N-myc, NMYC, ODED, bHLHe37)
  Promoter: CMV
  Tag / fusion protein: HA (N terminal on insert)
  Cloning method: Restriction Enzyme; 5′ cloning site unknown (unknown if destroyed); 3′ cloning site unknown (unknown if destroyed)
  Sequencing primers: 5′ CMV-F; 3′ BGHrev
Terms and licenses: Academic/Nonprofit Terms; Industry Terms: Not Available to Industry
How to cite: pCDNA3-HA-human MYCN-V421D was a gift from Martine Roussel (Addgene plasmid # 74166 ; http://n2t.net/addgene:74166 ; RRID:Addgene_74166)
