[The description below was written by a language model from this plasmid's Addgene catalogue record.]
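Description:
pCDNA3-HA-human MYCN-V421D is a mammalian expression plasmid built on the Invitrogen pCDNA3 backbone (about 5.4 kb without insert). It is maintained in E. coli as a high-copy plasmid under ampicillin selection. No feature table accompanies the record, so the individual backbone elements are not itemised. The listed sequencing primers (a CMV forward and a BGH reverse primer) fit the usual pCDNA3 layout, in which the insert lies between the CMV promoter and a bovine growth hormone polyadenylation signal. The standard pCDNA3 backbone also carries a neomycin resistance cassette for G418 selection in mammalian cells, but the record does not confirm a mammalian selection marker for this construct.

The payload is the human MYCN coding sequence, which encodes the bHLH-family transcription factor N-Myc. It carries a single amino-acid substitution, V421D, and an HA epitope tag fused to the N terminus. Transcription is driven by the strong constitutive CMV immediate-early promoter, giving high-level expression after transfection into mammalian cells. The HA tag allows the exogenous protein to be detected or immunoprecipitated with anti-HA antibodies and distinguished from endogenous N-Myc. The insert was introduced by restriction cloning, though the sites used are not recorded.

The stated purpose is mammalian expression of the MycN "VD" mutant. The associated publication concerns the interaction of Myc proteins with Miz1 in medulloblastoma, which suggests the mutant is used to test how much N-Myc function depends on that interaction, probably alongside wild-type N-Myc. The record itself does not describe the biochemical effect of the substitution.
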