>Addgene plasmid #74166 | pCDNA3-HA-human MYCN-V421D | depositor partial sequence | sequence record 139211 | MycN-VD
GAATTCATGTACCCTTACGACGTGCCCGACTACGCCGGGCCGAGCTGCTCCACGTCCACCATGCCGGGCA
TGATCTGCAAGAACCCAGACCTCGAGTTTGACTCGCTACAGCCCTGCTTCTACCCGGACGAAGATGACTT
CTACTTCGGCGGCCCCGACTCGACCCCCCCGGGGGAGGACATCTGGAAGAAGTTTGAGCTGCTGCCCACG
CCCCCGCTGTCGCCCAGCCGTGGCTTCGCGGAGCACAGCTCCGAGCCCCCGAGCTGGGTCACGGAGATGC
TGCTTGAGAACGAGCTGTGGGGCAGCCCGGCCGAGGAGGACGCGTTCGGCCTGGGGGGACTGGGTGGCCT
CACCCCCAACCCGGTCATCCTCCAGGACTGCATGTGGAGCGGCTTCTCCGCCCGCGAGAAGCTGGAGCGC
GCCGTGAGCGAGAAGCTGCAGCACGGCCGCGGGCCGCCAACCGCCGGTTCCACCGCCCAGTCCCCGGGAG
CCGGCGCCGCCAGCCCTGCGGGTCGCGGGCACGGCGGGGCTGCGGGAGCCGGCCGCGCCGGGGCCGCCCT
GCCCGCCGAGCTCGCCCACCCGGCCGCCGAGTGCGTGGATCCCGCCGTGGTCTTCCCCTTTCCCGTGAAC
AAGCGCGAGCCAGCGCCCGTGCCCGCAGCCCCGGCCAGTGCCCCGGCGGCGGGCCCTGCGGTCGCCTCGG
GGGCGGGTATTGCCGCCCCAGCCGGGGCCCCGGGGGTCGCCCCTCCGCGCCCAGGCGGCCGCCAGACCAG
CGGCGGCGACCACAAGGCCCTCAGTACCTCCGGAGAGGACACCCTGAGCGATTCAGATGATGAAGATGAT
GAAGAGGAAGATGAAGAGGAAGAAATCGACGTGGTCACTGTGGAGAAGCGGCGTTCCTCCTCCAACACCA
AGGCTGTCACCACATTCACCATCACTGTGCGTCCCAAGAACGCAGCCCTGGGTCCCGGGAGGGCTCAGTC
CAGCGAGCTGATCCTCAAACGATGCCTTCCCATCCACCAGCAGCACAACTATGCCGCCCCCTCTCCCTAC
GTGGAGAGTGAGGATGCACCCCCACAGAAGAAGATAAAGAGCGAGGCGTCCCCACGTCCGCTCAAGAGTG
TCATCCCCCCAAAGGCTAAGAGCTTGAGCCCCCGAAACTCTGACTCGGAGGACAGTGAGCGTCGCAGAAA
CCACAACATCCTGGAGCGCCAGCGCCGCAACGACCTTCGGTCCAGCTTTCTCACGCTCAGGGACCACGTG
CCGGAGTTGGTAAAGAATGAGAAGGCCGCCAAGGTGGACATTTTGAAAAAGGCCACTGAGTATGTCCACT
CCCTCCAGGCCGAGGAGCACCAGCTTTTGCTGGAAAAGGAAAAATTGCAGGCAAGACAGCAGCAGTTGCT
AAAGAAAATTGAACACGCTCGGACTTGCTAGTCTAGA
