>Addgene plasmid #74166 | pCDNA3-HA-human MYCN-V421D | addgene partial sequence | sequence record 141815 | CMV-F 5'-CGCAAATGGGCGGTAGGCGTG-3'
AACCCACTGCCTTACTGGCTTATCGAAATTAATACGACTCACTATAGGGAGACCCAAGCTTGGTACCGAG
CTCGGATCCACTAGTAACGGCCGCCAGTGTGCTGGAATTCATGTACCCTTACGACGTGCCCGACTACGCC
GGGCCGAGCTGCTCCACGTCCACCATGCCGGGCATGATCTGCAAGAACCCAGACCTCGAGTTTGACTCGC
TACAGCCCTGCTTCTACCCGGACGAAGATGACTTCTACTTCGGCGGCCCCGACTCGACCCCCCCGGGGGA
GGACATCTGGAAGAAGTTTGAGCTGCTGCCCACGCCCCCGCTGTCGCCCAGCCGTGGCTTCGCGGAGCAC
AGCTCCGAGCCCCCGAGCTGGGTCACGGAGATGCTGCTTGAGAACGAGCTGTGGGGCAGCCCGGCCGAGG
AGGACGCGTTCGGCCTGGGGGGACTGGGTGGCCTCACCCCCAACCCGGTCATCCTCCAGGACTGCATGTG
GAGCGGCTTCTCCGCCCGCGAGAAGCTGGAGCGCGCCGTGAGCGAGAAGCTGCAGCACGGCCGCGGGCCG
CCAACCGCCGGTTCCACCGCCCAGTCCCCGGGAGCCGGCGCCGCCAGCCCTGCGGGTCGCGGGCACGGCG
G
