>Addgene plasmid #74166 | pCDNA3-HA-human MYCN-V421D | addgene partial sequence | sequence record 141910 | BGH-rev 5'-TAGAAGGCACAGTCGAGG-3'
CCTCTAGACTAGCAAGTCCGAGCGTGTTCAATTTTCTTTAGCAACTGCTGCTGTCTTGCCTGCAATTTTT
CCTTTTCCAGCAAAAGCTGGTGCTCCTCGGCCTGGAGGGAGTGGACATACTCAGTGGCCTTTTTCAAAAT
GTCCACCTTGGCGGCCTTCTCATTCTTTACCAACTCCGGCACGTGGTCCCTGAGCGTGAGAAAGCTGGAC
CGAAGGTCGTTGCGGCGCTGGCGCTCCAGGATGTTGTGGTTTCTGCGACGCTCACTGTCCTCCGAGTCAG
AGTTTCGGGGGCTCAAGCTCTTAGCCTTTGGGGGGATGACACTCTTGAGCGGACGTGGGGACGCCTCGCT
CTTTATCTTCTTCTGTGGGGGTGCATCCTCACTCTCCACGTAGGGAGAGGGGGCGGCATAGTTGTGCTGC
TGGTGGATGGGAAGGCATCGTTTGAGGATCAGCTCGCTGGACTGAGCCCTCCCGGGACCCAGGGCTGCGT
TCTTGGGACGCACAGTGATGGTGAATGTGGTGACAGCCTTGGTGTTGGAGGAGGAACGCCGCTTCTCCAC
AGTGACCACGTCGATTTCTTCCTCTTCATCTTCCTCT
